>Addgene plasmid #141680 | TFORF0744 | addgene full sequence | sequence record 388478 | Addgene NGS Result
TTAATGTAGTCTTATGCAATACTCTTGTAGTCTTGCAACATGGTAACGATGAGTTAGCAACATGCCTTAC
AAGGAGAGAAAAAGCACCGTGCATGCCGATTGGTGGAAGTAAGGTGGTACGATCGTGCCTTATTAGGAAG
GCAACAGACGGGTCTGACATGGATTGGACGAACCACTGAATTGCCGCATTGCAGAGATATTGTATTTAAG
TGCCTAGCTCGATACATAAACGGGTCTCTCTGGTTAGACCAGATCTGAGCCTGGGAGCTCTCTGGCTAAC
TAGGGAACCCACTGCTTAAGCCTCAATAAAGCTTGCCTTGAGTGCTTCAAGTAGTGTGTGCCCGTCTGTT
GTGTGACTCTGGTAACTAGAGATCCCTCAGACCCTTTTAGTCAGTGTGGAAAATCTCTAGCAGTGGCGCC
CGAACAGGGACTTGAAAGCGAAAGGGAAACCAGAGGAGCTCTCTCGACGCAGGACTCGGCTTGCTGAAGC
GCGCACGGCAAGAGGCGAGGGGCGGCGACTGGTGAGTACGCCAAAAATTTTGACTAGCGGAGGCTAGAAG
GAGAGAGATGGGTGCGAGAGCGTCAGTATTAAGCGGGGGAGAATTAGATCGCGATGGGAAAAAATTCGGT
TAAGGCCAGGGGGAAAGAAAAAATATAAATTAAAACATATAGTATGGGCAAGCAGGGAGCTAGAACGATT
CGCAGTTAATCCTGGCCTGTTAGAAACATCAGAAGGCTGTAGACAAATACTGGGACAGCTACAACCATCC
CTTCAGACAGGATCAGAAGAACTTAGATCATTATATAATACAGTAGCAACCCTCTATTGTGTGCATCAAA
GGATAGAGATAAAAGACACCAAGGAAGCTTTAGACAAGATAGAGGAAGAGCAAAACAAAAGTAAGACCAC
CGCACAGCAAGCGGCCGCTGATCTTCAGACCTGGAGGAGGAGATATGAGGGACAATTGGAGAAGTGAATT
ATATAAATATAAAGTAGTAAAAATTGAACCATTAGGAGTAGCACCCACCAAGGCAAAGAGAAGAGTGGTG
CAGAGAGAAAAAAGAGCAGTGGGAATAGGAGCTTTGTTCCTTGGGTTCTTGGGAGCAGCAGGAAGCACTA
TGGGCGCAGCGTCAATGACGCTGACGGTACAGGCCAGACAATTATTGTCTGGTATAGTGCAGCAGCAGAA
CAATTTGCTGAGGGCTATTGAGGCGCAACAGCATCTGTTGCAACTCACAGTCTGGGGCATCAAGCAGCTC
CAGGCAAGAATCCTGGCTGTGGAAAGATACCTAAAGGATCAACAGCTCCTGGGGATTTGGGGTTGCTCTG
GAAAACTCATTTGCACCACTGCTGTGCCTTGGAATGCTAGTTGGAGTAATAAATCTCTGGAACAGATTTG
GAATCACACGACCTGGATGGAGTGGGACAGAGAAATTAACAATTACACAAGCTTAATACACTCCTTAATT
GAAGAATCGCAAAACCAGCAAGAAAAGAATGAACAAGAATTATTGGAATTAGATAAATGGGCAAGTTTGT
GGAATTGGTTTAACATAACAAATTGGCTGTGGTATATAAAATTATTCATAATGATAGTAGGAGGCTTGGT
AGGTTTAAGAATAGTTTTTGCTGTACTTTCTATAGTGAATAGAGTTAGGCAGGGATATTCACCATTATCG
TTTCAGACCCACCTCCCAACCCCGAGGGGACCCATGCATTGCATCTCAATTAGTCAGCAACCAGGTGTGG
AAAGTCCCCAGGCTCCCCAGCAGGCAGAAGTATGCAAAGCATGCGTCTCAATTAGTCAGCAACCATAGTC
CCGCCCCTAACTCCGCCCATCCCGCCCCTAACTCCGCCCAGTTCCGCCCATTCTCCGCCCCATGGCTGAC
TAATTTTTTTTATTTATGCAGAGGCCGAGGCCGCCTCGGCCTCTGAGCTATTCCAGAAGTAGTGAGGAGG
CTTTTTTGGAGGCCTAGGCTTTTGCAAAAAGCTTTCTAGAGGTACCACCGGAGCTTACCATGACCGAGTA
CAAGCCCACGGTGCGCCTCGCCACCCGCGACGACGTCCCCAGGGCCGTACGCACCCTCGCCGCCGCGTTC
GCCGACTACCCCGCCACGCGCCACACCGTCGATCCGGACCGCCACATCGAGCGGGTCACCGAGCTGCAAG
AACTCTTCCTCACGCGCGTCGGGCTCGACATCGGCAAGGTGTGGGTCGCGGACGACGGCGCCGCCGTGGC
GGTCTGGACCACGCCGGAGAGCGTCGAAGCGGGGGCGGTGTTCGCCGAGATCGGCCCGCGCATGGCCGAG
TTGAGCGGTTCCCGGCTGGCCGCGCAGCAACAGATGGAAGGCCTCCTGGCGCCGCACCGGCCCAAGGAGC
CCGCGTGGTTCCTGGCCACCGTCGGCGTCTCGCCCGACCACCAGGGCAAGGGTCTGGGCAGCGCCGTCGT
GCTCCCCGGAGTGGAGGCGGCCGAGCGCGCCGGGGTGCCCGCCTTCCTGGAGACCTCCGCGCCCCGCAAC
CTCCCCTTCTACGAGCGGCTCGGCTTCACCGTCACCGCCGACGTCGAGGTGCCCGAAGGACCGCGCACCT
GGTGCATGACCCGCAAGCCCGGTGCCAGTTAACGAATTCTAGATCTTGAGACAAATGGCAGTATTCATCC
ACAATTTTAAAAGAAAAGGGGGGATTGGGGGGTACAGTGCAGGGGAAAGAATAGTAGACATAATAGCAAC
AGACATACAAACTAAAGAATTACAAAAACAAATTACAAAAATTCAAAATTTTCGGGTTTATTACAGGGAC
AGCAGAGATCCACTTTGGCGCCGGCTCGAGGCCTGCAGGTGCAAAGATGGATAAAGTTTTAAACAGAGAG
GAATCTTTGCAGCTAATGGACCTTCTAGGTCTTGAAAGGAGTGGGAATTGGCTCCGGTGCCCGTCAGTGG
GCAGAGCGCACATCGCCCACAGTCCCCGAGAAGTTGGGGGGAGGGGTCGGCAATTGAACCGGTGCCTAGA
GAAGGTGGCGCGGGGTAAACTGGGAAAGTGATGTCGTGTACTGGCTCCGCCTTTTTCCCGAGGGTGGGGG
AGAACCGTATATAAGTGCAGTAGTCGCCGTGAACGTTCTTTTTCGCAACGGGTTTGCCGCCAGAACACAG
GTAAGTGCCGTGTGTGGTTCCCGCGGGCCTGGCCTCTTTACGGGTTATGGCCCTTGCGTGCCTTGAATTA
CTTCCACCTGGCTGCAGTACGTGATTCTTGATCCCGAGCTTCGGGTTGGAAGTGGGTGGGAGAGTTCGAG
GCCTTGCGCTTAAGGAGCCCCTTCGCCTCGTGCTTGAGTTGAGGCCTGGCCTGGGCGCTGGGGCCGCCGC
GTGCGAATCTGGTGGCACCTTCGCGCCTGTCTCGCTGCTTTCGATAAGTCTCTAGCCATTTAAAATTTTT
GATGACCTGCTGCGACGCTTTTTTTCTGGCAAGATAGTCTTGTAAATGCGGGCCAAGATCTGCACACTGG
TATTTCGGTTTTTGGGGCCGCGGGCGGCGACGGGGCCCGTGCGTCCCAGCGCACATGTTCGGCGAGGCGG
GGCCTGCGAGCGCGGCCACCGAGAATCGGACGGGGGTAGTCTCAAGCTGGCCGGCCTGCTCTGGTGCCTG
GCCTCGCGCCGCCGTGTATCGCCCCGCCCTGGGCGGCAAGGCTGGCCCGGTCGGCACCAGTTGCGTGAGC
GGAAAGATGGCCGCTTCCCGGCCCTGCTGCAGGGAGCTCAAAATGGAGGACGCGGCGCTCGGGAGAGCGG
GCGGGTGAGTCACCCACACAAAGGAAAAGGGCCTTTCCGTCCTCAGCCGTCGCTTCATGTGACTCCACGG
AGTACCGGGCGCCGTCCAGGCACCTCGATTAGTTCTCGAGCTTTTGGAGTACGTCGTCTTTAGGTTGGGG
GGAGGGGTTTTATGCGATGGAGTTTCCCCACACTGAGTGGGTGGAGACTGAAGTTAGGCCAGCTTGGCAC
TTGATGTAATTCTCCTTGGAATTTGCCCTTTTTGAGTTTGGATCTTGGTTCATTCTCAAGCCTCAGACAG
TGGTTCAAAGTTTTTTTCTTCCATTTCAGGTGTCGTGAGGCTAGCACCGCCACCATGGCGGATTTCGAAG
AGTTGAGGAATATGGTTTCTAGTTTTAGGGTTTCTGAACTACAAGTATTACTAGGCTTTGCTGGACGGAA
TAAAAGTGGACGCAAGCATGACCTCCTGATGAGGGCGCTGCATTTATTGAAGAGCGGCTGCAGCCCTGCG
GTTCAGATTAAAATCCGAGAATTGTATAGACGCCGATATCCACGAACTCTTGAAGGACTTTCTGATTTAT
CCACAATCAAATCATCGGTTTTCAGTTTGGATGGTGGCTCATCACCTGTAGAACCTGACTTGGCCGTGGC
TGGAATCCACTCGTTGCCTTCCACTTCAGTTACACCTCACTCACCATCCTCTCCTGTTGGTTCTGTGCTG
CTTCAAGATACTAAGCCCACATTTGAGATGCAGCAGCCATCTCCCCCAATTCCTCCTGTCCATCCTGATG
TGCAGTTAAAAAATCTGCCCTTTTATGATGTCCTTGATGTTCTCATCAAGCCCACGAGTTTAGTTCAAAG
CAGTATTCAGCGATTTCAAGAGAAGTTTTTTATTTTTGCTTTGACACCTCAACAAGTTAGAGAGATATGC
ATATCCAGGGATTTTTTGCCAGGTGGTAGGAGAGATTATACAGTCCAAGTTCAGTTGAGACTTTGCCTGG
CAGAGACAAGTTGCCCTCAAGAAGATAACTATCCAAATAGTCTATGTATAAAAGTAAATGGGAAGCTATT
TCCTTTGCCTGGCTATGCACCACCGCCTAAAAATGGGATTGAACAGAAGCGCCCTGGACGCCCCTTGAAT
ATTACATCTTTAGTTAGGTTATCTTCAGCTGTGCCAAACCAAATTTCCATTTCTTGGGCATCAGAAATTG
GGAAGAATTACTCTATGTCTGTATATCTTGTACGGCAGCTTACATCAGCCATGTTATTACAGAGATTAAA
AATGAAAGGTATTAGAAACCCTGATCATTCCAGAGCACTAATTAAAGAAAAACTTACTGCAGATCCTGAT
AGTGAAATTGCTACAACTAGCCTTCGGGTATCCTTGATGTGCCCTTTAGGAAAAATGAGGCTGACAATCC
CATGCCGTGCAGTGACTTGTACACATCTGCAGTGTTTTGATGCTGCCCTCTATCTACAAATGAATGAGAA
AAAGCCCACCTGGATTTGTCCTGTGTGTGACAAAAAAGCTGCCTATGAAAGTCTAATATTAGATGGGCTT
TTTATGGAAATTCTCAATGACTGTTCTGATGTAGATGAGATCAAATTCCAAGAAGATGGTTCTTGGTGTC
CAATGAGACCGAAGAAAGAAGCTATGAAAGTATCCAGCCAACCGTGTACAAAAATAGAAAGTTCAAGCGT
CCTCAGTAAGCCTTGTTCAGTGACTGTAGCCAGTGAGGCAAGCAAGAAGAAAGTAGATGTTATTGATCTT
ACAATAGAAAGCTCTTCTGACGAAGAGGAAGACCCTCCTGCCAAAAGGAAATGCATCTTTATGTCAGAAA
CACAAAGCAGCCCAACCAAAGGGGTTCTCATGTATCAGCCATCTTCTGTAAGGGTGCCCAGTGTGACTTC
GGTTGATCCTGCTGCTATTCCGCCTTCATTAACAGACTACTCAGTACCATTCCACCATACGCCAATATCA
AGCATGTCATCAGATTTGCCAGGTTTGGATTTTCTTTCCCTTATTCCAGTTGATCCCCAGTACTGTCCTC
CTATGTTTTTGGATAGTCTCACCTCACCCTTAACAGCAAGCAGTACGTCTGTCACCACCACCAGCTCCCA
TGAAAGCAGTACTCATGTTAGTTCATCCAGCAGCAGGAGTGAGACAGGGGTCATAACCAGCAGTGGAAGT
AACATTCCTGACATCATCTCATTGGACTAGTAATGAACTAGTCCGTAACTTGAAAGTATTTCGATTTCTT
GGCTTTATATATCTTGTGGAAAGGACGAGGGAGCCGGTGTGGAACGACTAGCACGCGTTAAGTCGACAAT
CAACCTCTGGATTACAAAATTTGTGAAAGATTGACTGGTATTCTTAACTATGTTGCTCCTTTTACGCTAT
GTGGATACGCTGCTTTAATGCCTTTGTATCATGCTATTGCTTCCCGTATGGCTTTCATTTTCTCCTCCTT
GTATAAATCCTGGTTGCTGTCTCTTTATGAGGAGTTGTGGCCCGTTGTCAGGCAACGTGGCGTGGTGTGC
ACTGTGTTTGCTGACGCAACCCCCACTGGTTGGGGCATTGCCACCACCTGTCAGCTCCTTTCCGGGACTT
TCGCTTTCCCCCTCCCTATTGCCACGGCGGAACTCATCGCCGCCTGCCTTGCCCGCTGCTGGACAGGGGC
TCGGCTGTTGGGCACTGACAATTCCGTGGTGTTGTCGGGGAAATCATCGTCCTTTCCTTGGCTGCTCGCC
TGTGTTGCCACCTGGATTCTGCGCGGGACGTCCTTCTGCTACGTCCCTTCGGCCCTCAATCCAGCGGACC
TTCCTTCCCGCGGCCTGCTGCCGGCTCTGCGGCCTCTTCCGCGTCTTCGCCTTCGCCCTCAGACGAGTCG
GATCTCCCTTTGGGCCGCCTCCCCGCGTCGACTTTAAGACCAATGACTTACAAGGCAGCTGTAGATCTTA
GCCACTTTTTAAAAGAAAAGGGGGGACTGGAAGGGCTAATTCACTCCCAACGAAGACAAGATCTGCTTTT
TGCTTGTACTGGGTCTCTCTGGTTAGACCAGATCTGAGCCTGGGAGCTCTCTGGCTAACTAGGGAACCCA
CTGCTTAAGCCTCAATAAAGCTTGCCTTGAGTGCTTCAAGTAGTGTGTGCCCGTCTGTTGTGTGACTCTG
GTAACTAGAGATCCCTCAGACCCTTTTAGTCAGTGTGGAAAATCTCTAGCAGTACGTATAGTAGTTCATG
TCATCTTATTATTCAGTATTTATAACTTGCAAAGAAATGAATATCAGAGAGTGAGAGGAACTTGTTTATT
GCAGCTTATAATGGTTACAAATAAAGCAATAGCATCACAAATTTCACAAATAAAGCATTTTTTTCACTGC
ATTCTAGTTGTGGTTTGTCCAAACTCATCAATGTATCTTATCATGTCTGGCTCTAGCTATCCCGCCCCTA
ACTCCGCCCATCCCGCCCCTAACTCCGCCCAGTTCCGCCCATTCTCCGCCCCATGGCTGACTAATTTTTT
TTATTTATGCAGAGGCCGAGGCCGCCTCGGCCTCTGAGCTATTCCAGAAGTAGTGAGGAGGCTTTTTTGG
AGGCCTAGGGACGTACCCAATTCGCCCTATAGTGAGTCGTATTACGCGCGCTCACTGGCCGTCGTTTTAC
AACGTCGTGACTGGGAAAACCCTGGCGTTACCCAACTTAATCGCCTTGCAGCACATCCCCCTTTCGCCAG
CTGGCGTAATAGCGAAGAGGCCCGCACCGATCGCCCTTCCCAACAGTTGCGCAGCCTGAATGGCGAATGG
G
[124 nt withheld, positions 7562-7685]
C
[91 nt withheld, positions 7687-7777]
A
[49 nt withheld, positions 7779-7827]
CCTTTGACGTTGGAGTCCACGTTCTTT
[37 nt withheld, positions 7855-7891]
ACCCTATCTCGGTCTATTCTTTTGATTTATAAGGGATTTTGCCGATTTCGGCCTATTGGTTAAAAAATGA
GCTGATTTAACAAAAATTTAACGCGAATTTTAACAAAATATTAACGCTTACAATTTAGGTGGCACTTTTC
GGGGAAATGTGCGCGGAACCCCTATTTGTTTATTTTTCTAAATACATTCAAATATGTATCCGCTCATGAG
ACAATAACCCTGATAAATGCTTCAATAATATTGAAAAAGGAAGAGTATGAGTATTCAACATTTCCGTGTC
GCCCTTATTCCCTTTTTTGCGGCATTTTGCCTTCCTGTTTTTGCTCACCCAGAAACGCTGGTGAAAGTAA
AAGATGCTGAAGATCAGTTGGGTGCACGAGTGGGTTACATCGAACTGGATCTCAACAGCGGTAAGATCCT
TGAGAGTTTTCGCCCCGAAGAACGTTTTCCAATGATGAGCACTTTTAAAGTTCTGCTATGTGGCGCGGTA
TTATCCCGTATTGACGCCGGGCAAGAGCAACTCGGTCGCCGCATACACTATTCTCAGAATGACTTGGTTG
AGTACTCACCAGTCACAGAAAAGCATCTTACGGATGGCATGACAGTAAGAGAATTATGCAGTGCTGCCAT
AACCATGAGTGATAACACTGCGGCCAACTTACTTCTGACAACGATCGGAGGACCGAAGGAGCTAACCGCT
TTTTTGCACAACATGGGGGATCATGTAACTCGCCTTGATCGTTGGGAACCGGAGCTGAATGAAGCCATAC
CAAACGACGAGCGTGACACCACGATGCCTGTAGCAATGGCAACAACGTTGCGCAAACTATTAACTGGCGA
ACTACTTACTCTAGCTTCCCGGCAACAATTAATAGACTGGATGGAGGCGGATAAAGTTGCAGGACCACTT
CTGCGCTCGGCCCTTCCGGCTGGCTGGTTTATTGCTGATAAATCTGGAGCCGGTGAGCGTGGGTCTCGCG
GTATCATTGCAGCACTGGGGCCAGATGGTAAGCCCTCCCGTATCGTAGTTATCTACACGACGGGGAGTCA
GGCAACTATGGATGAACGAAATAGACAGATCGCTGAGATAGGTGCCTCACTGATTAAGCATTGGTAACTG
TCAGACCAAGTTTACTCATATATACTTTAGATTGATTTAAAACTTCATTTTTAATTTAAAAGGATCTAGG
TGAAGATCCTTTTTGATAATCTCATGACCAAAATCCCTTAACGTGAGTTTTCGTTCCACTGAGCGTCAGA
CCCCGTAGAAAAGATCAAAGGATCTTCTTGAGATCCTTTTTTTCTGCGCGTAATCTGCTGCTTGCAAACA
AAAAAACCACCGCTACCAGCGGTGGTTTGTTTGCCGGATCAAGAGCTACCAACTCTTTTTCCGAAGGTAA
CTGGCTTCAGCAGAGCGCAGATACCAAATACTGTTCTTCTAGTGTAGCCGTAGTTAGGCCACCACTTCAA
GAACTCTGTAGCACCGCCTACATACCTCGCTCTGCTAATCCTGTTACCAGTGGCTGCTGCCAGTGGCGAT
AAGTCGTGTCTTACCGGGTTGGACTCAAGACGATAGTTACCGGATAAGGCGCAGCGGTCGGGCTGAACGG
GGGGTTCGTGCACACAGCCCAGCTTGGAGCGAACGACCTACACCGAACTGAGATACCTACAGCGTGAGCT
ATGAGAAAGCGCCACGCTTCCCGAAGGGAGAAAGGCGGACAGGTATCCGGTAAGCGGCAGGGTCGGAACA
GGAGAGCGCACGAGGGAGCTTCCAGGGGGAAACGCCTGGTATCTTTATAGTCCTGTCGGGTTTCGCCACC
TCTGACTTGAGCGTCGATTTTTGTGATGCTCGTCAGGGGGGCGGAGCCTATGGAAAAACGCCAGCAACGC
GGCCTTTTTACGGTTCCTGGCCTTTTGCTGGCCTTTTGCTCACATGTTCTTTCCTGCGTTATCCCCTGAT
TCTGTGGATAACCGTATTACCGCCTTTGAGTGAGCTGATACCGCTCGCCGCAGCCGAACGACCGAGCGCA
GCGAGTCAGTGAGCGAGGAAGCGGAAGAGCGCCCAATACGCAAACCGCCTCTCCCCGCGCGTTGGCCGAT
TCATTAATGCAGCTGGCACGACAGGTTTCCCGACTGGAAAGCGGGCAGTGAGCGCAACGCAATTAATGTG
AGTTAGCTCACTCATTAGGCACCCCAGGCTTTACACTTTATGCTTCCGGCTCGTATGTTGTGTGGAATTG
TGAGCGGATAACAATTTCACACAGGAAACAGCTATGACCATGATTACGCCAAGCGCGCAATTAACCCTCA
CTAAAGGGAACAAAAGCTGGAGCTGCAAGC
Features (pLannotate 1.2.2; 31 found; start..end, strand, type, name):
      5..231     +  promoter       RSV promoter: Rous sarcoma virus enhancer/promoter
    232..412     +  LTR            5' LTR (truncated): truncated 5' long terminal repeat (LTR) from HIV-1
    459..584     +  misc_feature   HIV-1 Ψ: packaging signal of human immunodeficiency virus type 1
    568..931     +  CDS            HIV-1 gag (fragment): gag protein from human immunodeficiency virus 1; gag
   1077..1310    +  misc_feature   RRE: The Rev response element (RRE) of HIV-1 allows for Rev-dependent mRNA export from the nucleus to the cytoplasm.
   1687..1713    +  CDS            Rev (fragment): human immunodeficiency virus 1 (HIV-1) Rev protein; rev; enhances nuclear export of unspliced and incompletely spliced viral mRNAs
   1720..1743    +  promoter       SV40 promoter (fragment): SV40 early promoter
   1744..1815    +  promoter       SV40 promoter (fragment): SV40 enhancer and early promoter
   1839..1974    +  rep_origin     SV40 ori: SV40 origin of replication
   2020..2616    +  CDS            PuroR (fragment): puromycin N-acetyltransferase; pac from Streptomyces; confers resistance to puromycin
   2665..2782    +  misc_feature   cPPT/CTS: central polypurine tract and central termination sequence of HIV-1
   2847..2913    +  CDS            small t antigen (fragment): SV40 (simian virus 40) small t antigen
   2920..4098    +  promoter       EF-1α promoter: strong constitutive promoter for human elongation factor EF-1α
   4115..5977    +  CDS            PIAS2: PIAS2_HUMAN - Also known as PIASX. Experimental evidence at protein level: Swiss-Prot protein existence level 1. Functions as an E3-type small ubiquitin-like modifier (SUMO) ligase, stabilizing the interaction between UBE2I and the substrate, and as a SUMO-tethering factor. Plays a crucial role as a transcriptional coregulator in various cellular pathways, including the STAT pathway, the p53 pathway and the steroid hormone signaling pathway. The effects of this transcriptional coregulation, transactivation or silencing may vary depending upon the biological context and the PIAS2 isoform studie
   5993..6046    +  promoter       U6 promoter (fragment): RNA polymerase III promoter for human U6 snRNA
   6088..6676    +  misc_feature   WPRE: woodchuck hepatitis virus posttranscriptional regulatory element
   6727..6746    +  misc_feature   cPPT/CTS (fragment): central polypurine tract and central termination sequence of HIV-1
   6748..6981    +  LTR            3' LTR (ΔU3): self-inactivating 3' long terminal repeat (LTR) from HIV-1
   7059..7180    +  polyA_signal   SV40 poly(A) signal: SV40 polyadenylation signal
   7220..7355    +  rep_origin     SV40 ori: SV40 origin of replication
   7376..7394    -  promoter       T7 promoter: promoter for bacteriophage T7 RNA polymerase
   7402..7557    +  CDS            lacZα (fragment): LacZα fragment of β-galactosidase; lacZ fragment
   7562..7990    +  rep_origin     f1 ori (sequence partly withheld): f1 bacteriophage origin of replication; arrow indicates direction of (+) strand synthesis
   8043..8147    +  promoter       AmpR promoter: bla
   8148..9008    +  CDS            AmpR: β-lactamase; bla; confers resistance to ampicillin, carbenicillin, and related antibiotics
   9179..9767    +  rep_origin     ori: high-copy-number ColE1/pMB1/pBR322/pUC origin of replication
   9950..10042   +  CDS            lacI (fragment): lac repressor; lacI; The lac repressor binds to the lac operator to inhibit transcription in E. coli. This inhibition can be relieved by adding lactose or isopropyl-β-D-thiogalactopyranoside (IPTG).
  10055..10076   +  protein_bind   CAP binding site: CAP binding activates transcription in the presence of cAMP. E. coli catabolite activator protein
  10091..10121   +  promoter       lac promoter: promoter for the E. coli lac operon
  10129..10145   +  protein_bind   lac operator: The lac repressor binds to the lac operator to inhibit transcription in E. coli. This inhibition can be relieved by adding lactose or isopropyl-β-D-thiogalactopyranoside (IPTG). lac repressor encoded by lacI
  10190..10208   +  promoter       T3 promoter: promoter for bacteriophage T3 RNA polymerase
