[The description below was written by a language model from this plasmid's Addgene catalogue record and pLannotate feature annotations shown in this document.]
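Description:
TFORF0744 is a lentiviral mammalian expression plasmid built on the pLX_TRC317 backbone. It belongs to a barcoded transcription factor ORF collection designed for overexpression and pooled screening. In bacteria it is maintained through a high-copy ColE1/pUC-type origin and selected with ampicillin via the bla gene. An f1 origin and remnants of a lac/lacZα cloning region, flanked by T7 and T3 promoters, are also present in the backbone. The depositor notes that the plasmid can recombine, which is a common concern for LTR-containing vectors.

The viral portion has a third-generation, self-inactivating layout. An RSV promoter drives a truncated HIV-1 5' LTR, followed by the Ψ packaging signal with a partial gag sequence, the RRE for Rev-dependent export of the genomic RNA, and a cPPT/CTS element. The genome ends in a ΔU3 3' LTR with a downstream SV40 polyadenylation signal. Two expression units lie between the LTRs. An SV40 early promoter drives puromycin N-acetyltransferase for selection of transduced cells, and the EF-1α promoter drives the human PIAS2 ORF, which was produced by gene synthesis. PIAS2, also called PIASx, is an E3-type SUMO ligase and transcriptional coregulator involved in STAT, p53 and steroid hormone signalling. A WPRE downstream of the ORF enhances transcript stability and expression.

According to the catalogue entry, each construct in the collection carries a unique 24-bp barcode so that the transcription factor can be identified in pooled screens. The barcode is not annotated in the feature table, so its position is not stated. A short U6 promoter fragment annotated between the ORF and the WPRE is probably a partial sequence match, not a functional promoter.
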