Addgene plasmid #141680: TFORF0744
Purpose: Lentiviral vector for overexpressing transcription factor ORFs with unique 24-bp barcodes. Barcodes facilitate identification of transcription factors in pooled screens.
Depositing lab: Feng Zhang. Depositing organization: Broad Institute. Publication: A transcription factor atlas of directed differentiation. Joung J, Ma S, Tay T, Geiger-Schuller KR, Kirchgatterer PC, Verdine VK, Guo B, Arias-Garcia MA, Allen WE, Singh A, Kuksenko O, Abudayyeh OO, Gootenberg JS, Fu Z, Macrae RK, Buenrostro JD, Regev A, Zhang F. Cell. 2023 Jan 5;186(1):209-229.e26. doi: 10.1016/j.cell.2022.11.026. PubMed 36608654.
Backbone
  Vector backbone: pLX_TRC317
  Backbone manufacturer: Broad Institute Genetic Perturbation Platform
  Backbone size w/o insert (bp): 8264
  Vector type: Mammalian Expression, Lentiviral
  Selectable markers: Puromycin
Growth in bacteria
  Bacterial resistance: Ampicillin, 100 μg/mL
  Growth temperature: 37°C
  Growth strain: NEB Stable
  Copy number: High Copy
Gene/Insert
  Gene/Insert name: PIAS2
  Species: H. sapiens (human)
  Insert size (bp): 1967
  Entrez Gene: PIAS2 (a.k.a. ARIP3, DIP, MIZ1, PIASX, SIZ2, ZMIZ4)
  Promoter: EF1a
  Cloning method: Unknown
  Sequencing primers: 5′ GGGTGGAGACTGAAGTTAGGCCAG; 3′ CACATAGCGTAAAAGGAGCAACATAG
Terms and licenses: Academic/Nonprofit Terms; Industry Terms: Not Available to Industry
Depositor comments: NM_004671,ENST00000585916 . The transcription factor ORF portion of this plasmid was synthesized by Genewiz. Please test multiple small colonies in case of plasmid recombination. To make this collection available in a timely manner, a portion of this collection was not fully sequenced by Addgene. If an Addgene verified full plasmid sequence is not available, please contact us prior to placing an order to request the full sequence.
How to cite: TFORF0744 was a gift from Feng Zhang (Addgene plasmid # 141680 ; http://n2t.net/addgene:141680 ; RRID:Addgene_141680)
