>Addgene plasmid #141680 | TFORF0744 | depositor partial sequence | sequence record 277177 | Insert
ACCGCCACCATGGCGGATTTCGAAGAGTTGAGGAATATGGTTTCTAGTTTTAGGGTTTCTGAACTACAAG
TATTACTAGGCTTTGCTGGACGGAATAAAAGTGGACGCAAGCATGACCTCCTGATGAGGGCGCTGCATTT
ATTGAAGAGCGGCTGCAGCCCTGCGGTTCAGATTAAAATCCGAGAATTGTATAGACGCCGATATCCACGA
ACTCTTGAAGGACTTTCTGATTTATCCACAATCAAATCATCGGTTTTCAGTTTGGATGGTGGCTCATCAC
CTGTAGAACCTGACTTGGCCGTGGCTGGAATCCACTCGTTGCCTTCCACTTCAGTTACACCTCACTCACC
ATCCTCTCCTGTTGGTTCTGTGCTGCTTCAAGATACTAAGCCCACATTTGAGATGCAGCAGCCATCTCCC
CCAATTCCTCCTGTCCATCCTGATGTGCAGTTAAAAAATCTGCCCTTTTATGATGTCCTTGATGTTCTCA
TCAAGCCCACGAGTTTAGTTCAAAGCAGTATTCAGCGATTTCAAGAGAAGTTTTTTATTTTTGCTTTGAC
ACCTCAACAAGTTAGAGAGATATGCATATCCAGGGATTTTTTGCCAGGTGGTAGGAGAGATTATACAGTC
CAAGTTCAGTTGAGACTTTGCCTGGCAGAGACAAGTTGCCCTCAAGAAGATAACTATCCAAATAGTCTAT
GTATAAAAGTAAATGGGAAGCTATTTCCTTTGCCTGGCTATGCACCACCGCCTAAAAATGGGATTGAACA
GAAGCGCCCTGGACGCCCCTTGAATATTACATCTTTAGTTAGGTTATCTTCAGCTGTGCCAAACCAAATT
TCCATTTCTTGGGCATCAGAAATTGGGAAGAATTACTCTATGTCTGTATATCTTGTACGGCAGCTTACAT
CAGCCATGTTATTACAGAGATTAAAAATGAAAGGTATTAGAAACCCTGATCATTCCAGAGCACTAATTAA
AGAAAAACTTACTGCAGATCCTGATAGTGAAATTGCTACAACTAGCCTTCGGGTATCCTTGATGTGCCCT
TTAGGAAAAATGAGGCTGACAATCCCATGCCGTGCAGTGACTTGTACACATCTGCAGTGTTTTGATGCTG
CCCTCTATCTACAAATGAATGAGAAAAAGCCCACCTGGATTTGTCCTGTGTGTGACAAAAAAGCTGCCTA
TGAAAGTCTAATATTAGATGGGCTTTTTATGGAAATTCTCAATGACTGTTCTGATGTAGATGAGATCAAA
TTCCAAGAAGATGGTTCTTGGTGTCCAATGAGACCGAAGAAAGAAGCTATGAAAGTATCCAGCCAACCGT
GTACAAAAATAGAAAGTTCAAGCGTCCTCAGTAAGCCTTGTTCAGTGACTGTAGCCAGTGAGGCAAGCAA
GAAGAAAGTAGATGTTATTGATCTTACAATAGAAAGCTCTTCTGACGAAGAGGAAGACCCTCCTGCCAAA
AGGAAATGCATCTTTATGTCAGAAACACAAAGCAGCCCAACCAAAGGGGTTCTCATGTATCAGCCATCTT
CTGTAAGGGTGCCCAGTGTGACTTCGGTTGATCCTGCTGCTATTCCGCCTTCATTAACAGACTACTCAGT
ACCATTCCACCATACGCCAATATCAAGCATGTCATCAGATTTGCCAGGTTTGGATTTTCTTTCCCTTATT
CCAGTTGATCCCCAGTACTGTCCTCCTATGTTTTTGGATAGTCTCACCTCACCCTTAACAGCAAGCAGTA
CGTCTGTCACCACCACCAGCTCCCATGAAAGCAGTACTCATGTTAGTTCATCCAGCAGCAGGAGTGAGAC
AGGGGTCATAACCAGCAGTGGAAGTAACATTCCTGACATCATCTCATTGGACTAGTAATGAACTAGTCCG
TAACTTGAAAGTATTTCGATTTCTTGGCTTTATATATCTTGTGGAAAGGACGAGGGAGCCGGTGTGGAAC
GACTAGC
