>Addgene plasmid #141680 | TFORF0744 | depositor partial sequence | sequence record 277178 | Barcode
GGGAGCCGGTGTGGAACGACTAGC
